Addgene plasmid #121948: pCAG-BsCas12b-2AeGFP
Purpose: Mammalian expression, Genome editing
Depositing lab: Wei Li. Publication: Repurposing CRISPR-Cas12b for mammalian genome engineering. Teng F, Cui T, Feng G, Guo L, Xu K, Gao Q, Li T, Li J, Zhou Q, Li W. Cell Discov. 2018 Nov 27;4:63. doi: 10.1038/s41421-018-0069-3. eCollection 2018. PubMed 30510770.
Backbone
  Vector backbone: pCAG-2AeGFP
  Vector type: Mammalian Expression
Growth in bacteria
  Bacterial resistance: Ampicillin, 100 μg/mL
  Growth temperature: 37°C
  Growth strain: DH5alpha
  Copy number: High Copy
Gene/Insert
  Gene/Insert name: BsCas12b (alt name: BsC2c1)
  Species: Synthetic
  Tag / fusion protein: 3xHA tag (N terminal on insert)
  Cloning method: Ligation Independent Cloning
Terms and licenses: Academic/Nonprofit Terms; Industry Terms: Not Available to Industry
How to cite: pCAG-BsCas12b-2AeGFP was a gift from Wei Li (Addgene plasmid # 121948 ; http://n2t.net/addgene:121948 ; RRID:Addgene_121948)
