[The description below was written by a language model from this plasmid's Addgene catalogue record and pLannotate feature annotations shown in this document.]
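Description:
pCAG-BsCas12b-2AeGFP is an 8.6 kb mammalian expression plasmid built on the pCAG-2AeGFP backbone for genome editing with the type V CRISPR nuclease Cas12b (formerly C2c1). It is maintained in E. coli as a high-copy plasmid through a ColE1/pUC-type origin and selected with ampicillin via the β-lactamase gene and its native promoter. Remnants of a standard cloning backbone are also present, namely a lac promoter/operator with CAP binding site, a short lacI fragment and a partial bom region. These play no role in the mammalian payload.

Expression is driven by the composite CAG promoter, annotated here as the CMV immediate early enhancer, the chicken β-actin promoter and a chimeric β-actin/β-globin intron, which together give strong, broadly active transcription in mammalian cells. A T7 promoter lies just downstream of the intron and could in principle support in vitro transcription of the coding region. The insert is a synthetic BsCas12b coding sequence carrying an N-terminal 3xHA tag for detection. The automated feature table does not annotate this gene, but it presumably occupies the large unannotated span between the T7 promoter and EGFP. As the name indicates, the nuclease is linked through a 2A self-cleaving peptide to EGFP, so both proteins come from one transcript, terminated by an SV40 polyadenylation signal, and green fluorescence marks transfected, nuclease-expressing cells. No guide RNA cassette is annotated, so the guide would apparently have to be supplied separately. The plasmid is used to test and apply Cas12b-mediated editing in mammalian cells.
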