Features (pLannotate 1.2.2; 14 found; start..end, strand, type, name):
      8..387     +  enhancer       CMV enhancer: human cytomegalovirus immediate early enhancer
    390..665     +  promoter       chicken β-actin promoter: No description available
    666..1678    +  intron         chimeric intron: chimera between introns from chicken β-actin and rabbit β-globin
   1739..1757    +  promoter       T7 promoter: promoter for bacteriophage T7 RNA polymerase
   5318..6037    +  CDS            EGFP: the original enhanced GFP (Yang et al., 1996) mammalian codon-optimized
   6080..6201    +  polyA_signal   SV40 poly(A) signal: SV40 polyadenylation signal
   6268..6284    -  protein_bind   lac operator: The lac repressor binds to the lac operator to inhibit transcription in E. coli. This inhibition can be relieved by adding lactose or isopropyl-β-D-thiogalactopyranoside (IPTG). lac repressor encoded by lacI
   6292..6322    -  promoter       lac promoter: promoter for the E. coli lac operon
   6337..6358    -  protein_bind   CAP binding site: CAP binding activates transcription in the presence of cAMP. E. coli catabolite activator protein
   6371..6463    -  CDS            lacI (fragment): lac repressor; lacI; The lac repressor binds to the lac operator to inhibit transcription in E. coli. This inhibition can be relieved by adding lactose or isopropyl-β-D-thiogalactopyranoside (IPTG).
   6646..7234    -  rep_origin     ori: high-copy-number ColE1/pMB1/pBR322/pUC origin of replication
   7405..8265    -  CDS            AmpR: β-lactamase; bla; confers resistance to ampicillin, carbenicillin, and related antibiotics
   8266..8370    -  promoter       AmpR promoter: bla
   8441..8485    -  misc_feature   bom (fragment): basis of mobility region from pBR322
>Addgene plasmid #121948 | pCAG-BsCas12b-2AeGFP | depositor full sequence | sequence record 232176 | pCAG-BsCas12b-2AeGFP sequence 8632 bps
ACGCGTTGACATTGATTATTGACTAGTTATTAATAGTAATCAATTACGGGGTCATTAGTTCATAGCCCAT
ATATGGAGTTCCGCGTTACATAACTTACGGTAAATGGCCCGCCTGGCTGACCGCCCAACGACCCCCGCCC
ATTGACGTCAATAATGACGTATGTTCCCATAGTAACGCCAATAGGGACTTTCCATTGACGTCAATGGGTG
GACTATTTACGGTAAACTGCCCACTTGGCAGTACATCAAGTGTATCATATGCCAAGTACGCCCCCTATTG
ACGTCAATGACGGTAAATGGCCCGCCTGGCATTATGCCCAGTACATGACCTTATGGGACTTTCCTACTTG
GCAGTACATCTACGTATTAGTCATCGCTATTACCATGGGTCGAGGTGAGCCCCACGTTCTGCTTCACTCT
CCCCATCTCCCCCCCCTCCCCACCCCCAATTTTGTATTTATTTATTTTTTAATTATTTTGTGCAGCGATG
GGGGCGGGGGGGGGGGGGGCGCGCGCCAGGCGGGGCGGGGCGGGGCGAGGGGCGGGGCGGGGCGAGGCGG
AGAGGTGCGGCGGCAGCCAATCAGAGCGGCGCGCTCCGAAAGTTTCCTTTTATGGCGAGGCGGCGGCGGC
GGCGGCCCTATAAAAAGCGAAGCGCGCGGCGGGCGGGAGTCGCTGCGTTGCCTTCGCCCCGTGCCCCGCT
CCGCGCCGCCTCGCGCCGCCCGCCCCGGCTCTGACTGACCGCGTTACTCCCACAGGTGAGCGGGCGGGAC
GGCCCTTCTCCTCCGGGCTGTAATTAGCGCTTGGTTTAATGACGGCTCGTTTCTTTTCTGTGGCTGCGTG
AAAGCCTTAAAGGGCTCCGGGAGGGCCCTTTGTGCGGGGGGGAGCGGCTCGGGGGGTGCGTGCGTGTGTG
TGTGCGTGGGGAGCGCCGCGTGCGGCCCGCGCTGCCCGGCGGCTGTGAGCGCTGCGGGCGCGGCGCGGGG
CTTTGTGCGCTCCGCGTGTGCGCGAGGGGAGCGCGGCCGGGGGCGGTGCCCCGCGGTGCGGGGGGGCTGC
GAGGGGAACAAAGGCTGCGTGCGGGGTGTGTGCGTGGGGGGGTGAGCAGGGGGTGTGGGCGCGGCGGTCG
GGCTGTAACCCCCCCCTGCACCCCCCTCCCCGAGTTGCTGAGCACGGCCCGGCTTCGGGTGCGGGGCTCC
GTACGGGGCGTGGCGCGGGGCTCGCCGTGCCGGGCGGGGGGTGGCGGCAGGTGGGGGTGCCGGGCGGGGC
GGGGCCGCCTCGGGCCGGGGAGGGCTCGGGGGAGGGGCGCGGCGGCCCCCGGAGCGCCGGCGGCTGTCGA
GGCGCGGCGAGCCGCAGCCATTGCCTTTTATGGTAATCGTGCGAGAGGGCGCAGGGACTTCCTTTGTCCC
AAATCTGTGCGGAGCCGAAATCTGGGAGGCGCCGCCGCACCCCCTCTAGCGGGCGCGGGGCGAAGCGGTG
CGGCGCCGGCAGGAAGGAAATGGGCGGGGAGGGCCTTCGTGCGTCGCCGCGCCGCCGTCCCCTTCTCCAT
CTCCAGCCTCGGGGCTGTCCGCAGGGGGACGGCTGCCTTCGGGGGGGACGGGGCAGGGCGGGGTTCGGCT
TCTGGCGTGTGACCGGCGGCTCTAGCGCCTCTGCTAACCATGTTCATGCCTTCTTCTTTTTCCTACAGCT
CCTGGGCAACGTGCTGGTTATTGTGCTGTCTCATCATTTTGGCAAAGCTAGTGAATTCTAATACGACTCA
CTATAGGCCGCCACCATGTACCCTTATGATGTTCCAGATTATGCCGGATACCCATACGATGTCCCTGACT
ATGCAGGCTCCTACCCTTATGACGTCCCAGACTACGCCACCGGTCCCAAGAAGAAGAGGAAGGTTCCCGG
GATGGCCATCCGCAGCATCAAGCTGAAGCTGAAGACCCACACCGGCCCCGAGGCCCAGAACCTGCGCAAG
GGCATCTGGCGCACCCACCGCCTGCTGAACGAGGGCGTGGCCTACTACATGAAGATGCTGCTGCTGTTCC
GCCAGGAGAGCACCGGCGAGCGCCCCAAGGAGGAGCTGCAGGAGGAGCTGATCTGCCACATCCGCGAGCA
GCAGCAGCGCAACCAGGCCGACAAGAACACCCAGGCCCTGCCCCTGGACAAGGCCCTGGAGGCCCTGCGC
CAGCTGTACGAGCTGCTGGTGCCCAGCAGCGTGGGCCAGAGCGGCGACGCCCAGATCATCAGCCGCAAGT
TCCTGAGCCCCCTGGTGGACCCCAACAGCGAGGGCGGCAAGGGCACCAGCAAGGCCGGCGCCAAGCCCAC
CTGGCAGAAGAAGAAGGAGGCCAACGACCCCACCTGGGAGCAGGACTACGAGAAGTGGAAGAAGCGCCGC
GAGGAGGACCCCACCGCCAGCGTGATCACCACCCTGGAGGAGTACGGCATCCGCCCCATCTTCCCCCTGT
ACACCAACACCGTGACCGACATCGCCTGGCTGCCCCTGCAGAGCAACCAGTTCGTGCGCACCTGGGACCG
CGACATGCTGCAGCAGGCCATCGAGCGCCTGCTGAGCTGGGAGAGCTGGAACAAGCGCGTGCAGGAGGAG
TACGCCAAGCTGAAGGAGAAGATGGCCCAGCTGAACGAGCAGCTGGAGGGCGGCCAGGAGTGGATCAGCC
TGCTGGAGCAGTACGAGGAGAACCGCGAGCGCGAGCTGCGCGAGAACATGACCGCCGCCAACGACAAGTA
CCGCATCACCAAGCGCCAGATGAAGGGCTGGAACGAGCTGTACGAGCTGTGGAGCACCTTCCCCGCCAGC
GCCAGCCACGAGCAGTACAAGGAGGCCCTGAAGCGCGTGCAGCAGCGCCTGCGCGGCCGCTTCGGCGACG
CCCACTTCTTCCAGTACCTGATGGAGGAGAAGAACCGCCTGATCTGGAAGGGCAACCCCCAGCGCATCCA
CTACTTCGTGGCCCGCAACGAGCTGACCAAGCGCCTGGAGGAGGCCAAGCAGAGCGCCACCATGACCCTG
CCCAACGCCCGCAAGCACCCCCTGTGGGTGCGCTTCGACGCCCGCGGCGGCAACCTGCAGGACTACTACC
TGACCGCCGAGGCCGACAAGCCCCGCAGCCGCCGCTTCGTGACCTTCAGCCAGCTGATCTGGCCCAGCGA
GAGCGGCTGGATGGAGAAGAAGGACGTGGAGGTGGAGCTGGCCCTGAGCCGCCAGTTCTACCAGCAGGTG
AAGCTGCTGAAGAACGACAAGGGCAAGCAGAAGATCGAGTTCAAGGACAAGGGCAGCGGCAGCACCTTCA
ACGGCCACCTGGGCGGCGCCAAGCTGCAGCTGGAGCGCGGCGACCTGGAGAAGGAGGAGAAGAACTTCGA
GGACGGCGAGATCGGCAGCGTGTACCTGAACGTGGTGATCGACTTCGAGCCCCTGCAGGAGGTGAAGAAC
GGCCGCGTGCAGGCCCCCTACGGCCAGGTGCTGCAGCTGATCCGCCGCCCCAACGAGTTCCCCAAGGTGA
CCACCTACAAGAGCGAGCAGCTGGTGGAGTGGATCAAGGCCAGCCCCCAGCACAGCGCCGGCGTGGAGAG
CCTGGCCAGCGGCTTCCGCGTGATGAGCATCGACCTGGGCCTGCGCGCCGCCGCCGCCACCAGCATCTTC
AGCGTGGAGGAGAGCAGCGACAAGAACGCCGCCGACTTCAGCTACTGGATCGAGGGCACCCCCCTGGTGG
CCGTGCACCAGCGCAGCTACATGCTGCGCCTGCCCGGCGAGCAGGTGGAGAAGCAGGTGATGGAGAAGCG
CGACGAGCGCTTCCAGCTGCACCAGCGCGTGAAGTTCCAGATCCGCGTGCTGGCCCAGATCATGCGCATG
GCCAACAAGCAGTACGGCGACCGCTGGGACGAGCTGGACAGCCTGAAGCAGGCCGTGGAGCAGAAGAAGA
GCCCCCTGGACCAGACCGACCGCACCTTCTGGGAGGGCATCGTGTGCGACCTGACCAAGGTGCTGCCCCG
CAACGAGGCCGACTGGGAGCAGGCCGTGGTGCAGATCCACCGCAAGGCCGAGGAGTACGTGGGCAAGGCC
GTGCAGGCCTGGCGCAAGCGCTTCGCCGCCGACGAGCGCAAGGGCATCGCCGGCCTGAGCATGTGGAACA
TCGAGGAGCTGGAGGGCCTGCGCAAGCTGCTGATCAGCTGGAGCCGCCGCACCCGCAACCCCCAGGAGGT
GAACCGCTTCGAGCGCGGCCACACCAGCCACCAGCGCCTGCTGACCCACATCCAGAACGTGAAGGAGGAC
CGCCTGAAGCAGCTGAGCCACGCCATCGTGATGACCGCCCTGGGCTACGTGTACGACGAGCGCAAGCAGG
AGTGGTGCGCCGAGTACCCCGCCTGCCAGGTGATCCTGTTCGAGAACCTGAGCCAGTACCGCAGCAACCT
GGACCGCAGCACCAAGGAGAACAGCACCCTGATGAAGTGGGCCCACCGCAGCATCCCCAAGTACGTGCAC
ATGCAGGCCGAGCCCTACGGCATCCAGATCGGCGACGTGCGCGCCGAGTACAGCAGCCGCTTCTACGCCA
AGACCGGCACCCCCGGCATCCGCTGCAAGAAGGTGCGCGGCCAGGACCTGCAGGGCCGCCGCTTCGAGAA
CCTGCAGAAGCGCCTGGTGAACGAGCAGTTCCTGACCGAGGAGCAGGTGAAGCAGCTGCGCCCCGGCGAC
ATCGTGCCCGACGACAGCGGCGAGCTGTTCATGACCCTGACCGACGGCAGCGGCAGCAAGGAGGTGGTGT
TCCTGCAGGCCGACATCAACGCCGCCCACAACCTGCAGAAGCGCTTCTGGCAGCGCTACAACGAGCTGTT
CAAGGTGAGCTGCCGCGTGATCGTGCGCGACGAGGAGGAGTACCTGGTGCCCAAGACCAAGAGCGTGCAG
GCCAAGCTGGGCAAGGGCCTGTTCGTGAAGAAGAGCGACACCGCCTGGAAGGACGTGTACGTGTGGGACA
GCCAGGCCAAGCTGAAGGGCAAGACCACCTTCACCGAGGAGAGCGAGAGCCCCGAGCAGCTGGAGGACTT
CCAGGAGATCATCGAGGAGGCCGAGGAGGCCAAGGGCACCTACCGCACCCTGTTCCGCGACCCCAGCGGC
GTGTTCTTCCCCGAGAGCGTGTGGTACCCCCAGAAGGACTTCTGGGGCGAGGTGAAGCGCAAGCTGTACG
GCAAGCTGCGCGAGCGCTTCCTGACCAAGGCCCGCGCTAGCCCAAAGAAGAAGAGGAAAGTCTCTAGAAG
GTCCGGCGGCGGAGAGGGCAGAGGAAGTCTTCTAACATGCGGTGACGTGGAGGAGAATCCCGGCCCAATG
GTGAGCAAGGGCGAGGAGCTGTTCACCGGGGTGGTGCCCATCCTGGTCGAGCTGGACGGCGACGTAAACG
GCCACAAGTTCAGCGTGTCCGGCGAGGGCGAGGGCGATGCCACCTACGGCAAGCTGACCCTGAAGTTCAT
CTGCACCACCGGCAAGCTGCCCGTGCCCTGGCCCACCCTCGTGACCACCCTGACCTACGGCGTGCAGTGC
TTCAGCCGCTACCCCGACCACATGAAGCAGCACGACTTCTTCAAGTCCGCCATGCCCGAAGGCTACGTCC
AGGAGCGCACCATCTTCTTCAAGGACGACGGCAACTACAAGACCCGCGCCGAGGTGAAGTTCGAGGGCGA
CACCCTGGTGAACCGCATCGAGCTGAAGGGCATCGACTTCAAGGAGGACGGCAACATCCTGGGGCACAAG
CTGGAGTACAACTACAACAGCCACAACGTCTATATCATGGCCGACAAGCAGAAGAACGGCATCAAGGTGA
ACTTCAAGATCCGCCACAACATCGAGGACGGCAGCGTGCAGCTCGCCGACCACTACCAGCAGAACACCCC
CATCGGCGACGGCCCCGTGCTGCTGCCCGACAACCACTACCTGAGCACCCAGTCCGCCCTGAGCAAAGAC
CCCAACGAGAAGCGCGATCACATGGTCCTGCTGGAGTTCGTGACCGCCGCCGGGATCACTCTCGGCATGG
ACGAGCTGTACAAGTAACTGCAGCGCGGGGATCTCATGCTGGAGTTCTTCGCCCACCCCAACTTGTTTAT
TGCAGCTTATAATGGTTACAAATAAAGCAATAGCATCACAAATTTCACAAATAAAGCATTTTTTTCACTG
CATTCTAGTTGTGGTTTGTCCAAACTCATCAATGTATCTTATTAATTAACGTCGACCTCTAGCTAGAGCT
TGGCGTAATCATGGTCATAGCTGTTTCCTGTGTGAAATTGTTATCCGCTCACAATTCCACACAACATACG
AGCCGGAAGCATAAAGTGTAAAGCCTAGGGTGCCTAATGAGTGAGCTAACTCACATTAATTGCGTTGCGC
TCACTGCCCGCTTTCCAGTCGGGAAACCTGTCGTGCCAGCTGCATTAATGAATCGGCCAACGCGCGGGGA
GAGGCGGTTTGCGTATTGGGCGCTCTTCCGCTTCCTCGCTCACTGACTCGCTGCGCTCGGTCGTTCGGCT
GCGGCGAGCGGTATCAGCTCACTCAAAGGCGGTAATACGGTTATCCACAGAATCAGGGGATAACGCAGGA
AAGAACATGTGAGCAAAAGGCCAGCAAAAGGCCAGGAACCGTAAAAAGGCCGCGTTGCTGGCGTTTTTCC
ATAGGCTCCGCCCCCCTGACGAGCATCACAAAAATCGACGCTCAAGTCAGAGGTGGCGAAACCCGACAGG
ACTATAAAGATACCAGGCGTTTCCCCCTGGAAGCTCCCTCGTGCGCTCTCCTGTTCCGACCCTGCCGCTT
ACCGGATACCTGTCCGCCTTTCTCCCTTCGGGAAGCGTGGCGCTTTCTCATAGCTCACGCTGTAGGTATC
TCAGTTCGGTGTAGGTCGTTCGCTCCAAGCTGGGCTGTGTGCACGAACCCCCCGTTCAGCCCGACCGCTG
CGCCTTATCCGGTAACTATCGTCTTGAGTCCAACCCGGTAAGACACGACTTATCGCCACTGGCAGCAGCC
ACTGGTAACAGGATTAGCAGAGCGAGGTATGTAGGCGGTGCTACAGAGTTCTTGAAGTGGTGGCCTAACT
ACGGCTACACTAGAAGAACAGTATTTGGTATCTGCGCTCTGCTGAAGCCAGTTACCTTCGGAAAAAGAGT
TGGTAGCTCTTGATCCGGCAAACAAACCACCGCTGGTAGCGGTGGTTTTTTTGTTTGCAAGCAGCAGATT
ACGCGCAGAAAAAAAGGATCTCAAGAAGATCCTTTGATCTTTTCTACGGGGTCTGACGCTCAGTGGAACG
AAAACTCACGTTAAGGGATTTTGGTCATGAGATTATCAAAAAGGATCTTCACCTAGATCCTTTTAAATTA
AAAATGAAGTTTTAAATCAATCTAAAGTATATATGAGTAAACTTGGTCTGACAGTTACCAATGCTTAATC
AGTGAGGCACCTATCTCAGCGATCTGTCTATTTCGTTCATCCATAGTTGCCTGACTCCCCGTCGTGTAGA
TAACTACGATACGGGAGGGCTTACCATCTGGCCCCAGTGCTGCAATGATACCGCGAGACCCACGCTCACC
GGCTCCAGATTTATCAGCAATAAACCAGCCAGCCGGAAGGGCCGAGCGCAGAAGTGGTCCTGCAACTTTA
TCCGCCTCCATCCAGTCTATTAATTGTTGCCGGGAAGCTAGAGTAAGTAGTTCGCCAGTTAATAGTTTGC
GCAACGTTGTTGCCATTGCTACAGGCATCGTGGTGTCACGCTCGTCGTTTGGTATGGCTTCATTCAGCTC
CGGTTCCCAACGATCAAGGCGAGTTACATGATCCCCCATGTTGTGCAAAAAAGCGGTTAGCTCCTTCGGT
CCTCCGATCGTTGTCAGAAGTAAGTTGGCCGCAGTGTTATCACTCATGGTTATGGCAGCACTGCATAATT
CTCTTACTGTCATGCCATCCGTAAGATGCTTTTCTGTGACTGGTGAGTACTCAACCAAGTCATTCTGAGA
ATAGTGTATGCGGCGACCGAGTTGCTCTTGCCCGGCGTCAATACGGGATAATACCGCGCCACATAGCAGA
ACTTTAAAAGTGCTCATCATTGGAAAACGTTCTTCGGGGCGAAAACTCTCAAGGATCTTACCGCTGTTGA
GATCCAGTTCGATGTAACCCACTCGTGCACCCAACTGATCTTCAGCATCTTTTACTTTCACCAGCGTTTC
TGGGTGAGCAAAAACAGGAAGGCAAAATGCCGCAAAAAAGGGAATAAGGGCGACACGGAAATGTTGAATA
CTCATACTCTTCCTTTTTCAATATTATTGAAGCATTTATCAGGGTTATTGTCTCATGAGCGGATACATAT
TTGAATGTATTTAGAAAAATAAACAAATAGGGGTTCCGCGCACATTTCCCCGAAAAGTGCCACCTGACGT
CGACGGATCGGGAGATCGATCTCCCGATCCCCTAGGGTCGACTCTCAGTACAATCTGCTCTGATGCCGCA
TAGTTAAGCCAGTATCTGCTCCCTGCTTGTGTGTTGGAGGTCGCTGAGTAGTGCGCGAGCAAAATTTAAG
CTACAACAAGGCAAGGCTTGACCGACAATTGCATGAAGAATCTGCTTAGGGTTAGGCGTTTTGCGCTGCT
TCGCGATGTACGGGCCAGATAT
