>Addgene plasmid #121948 | pCAG-BsCas12b-2AeGFP | addgene partial sequence | sequence record 235433 | Addgene Partial NGS Result
ACGCGTTGACATTGATTATTGACTAGTTATTAATAGTAATCAATTACGGGGTCATTAGTTCATAGCCCAT
ATATGGAGTTCCGCGTTACATAACTTACGGTAAATGGCCCGCCTGGCTGACCGCCCAACGACCCCCGCCC
ATTGACGTCAATAATGACGTATGTTCCCATAGTAACGCCAATAGGGACTTTCCATTGACGTCAATGGGTG
GAGTATTTACGGTAAACTGCCCACTTGGCAGTACATCAAGTGTATCATATGCCAAGTACGCCCCCTATTG
ACGTCAATGACGGTAAATGGCCCGCCTGGCATTATGCCCAGTACATGACCTTATGGGACTTTCCTACTTG
GCAGTACATCTACGTATTAGTCATCGCTATTACCATGGTCGAGGTGAGCCCCACGTTCTGCTTCACTCTC
CCCATCTCCCCCCCCTCCCCACCCCCAATTTTGTATTTATTTATTTTTTAATTATTTTGTGCAGCGATGG
GGGCGGGGGGGGGGGGGGNCGCGCGCCRGGCGGGGCGGGGSGGGGCGRGGGGSGGGGSGGGGCGAGGCGG
AGAGGTGCGGCGGCAGCCAATCAGAGCGGCGCGCTCCGAAAGTTTCCTTTTATGGCGAGGCGGCGGCGGC
GGCGGCCCTATAAAAAGCGAAGCGCGCGGCGGGCGGGAGTCGCTGCGCGCTGCCTTCGCCCCGTGCCCCG
CTCCGCCGCCGCCTCGCGCCGCCCGCCCCGGCTCTGACTGACCGCGTTACTCCCACAGGTGAGCGGGCGG
GACGGCCCTTCTCCTCCGGGCTGTAATTAGCGCTTGGTTTAATGACGGCTTGTTTCTTTTCTGTGGCTGC
GTGAAAGCCTTGAGGGGCTCCGGGAGGGCCCTTTGTGCGGGGGGAGCGGCTCGGGGGGTGCGTGCGTGTG
TGTGTGCGTGGGGAGCGCCGCGTGCGGCTCCGCGCTGCCCGGCGGCTGTGAGCGCTGCGGGCGCGGCGCG
GGGCTTTGTGCGCTCCGCAGTGTGCGCGAGGGGAGCGCGGCCGGGGGCGGTGCCCCGCGGTGCGGGGGGG
GCTGCGAGGGGAACAAAGGCTGCGTGCGGGGTGTGTGCGTGGGGGGGTGAGCAGGGGGTGTGGGCGCGTC
GGTCGGGCTGCAACCCCCCCTGCACCCCCCTCCCCGAGTTGCTGAGCACGGCCCGGCTTCGGGTGCGGGG
CTCCGTACGGGGCGTGGCGCGGGGCTCGCCGTGCCGGGCGGGGGGTGGCGGCAGGTGGGGGTGCCGGGCG
GGGCGGGGCCGCCTCGGGCCGGGGAGGGCTCGGGGGAGGGGCGCGGCGGCCCCCGGAGCGCCGGCGGCTG
TCGAGGCGCGGCGAGCCGCAGCCATTGCCTTTTATGGTAATCGTGCGAGAGGGCGCAGGGACTTCCTTTG
TCCCAAATCTGTGCGGAGCCGAAATCTGGGAGGCGCCGCCGCACCCCCTCTAGCGGGCGCGGGGCGAAGC
GGTGCGGCGCCGGCAGGAAGGAAATGGGCGGGGAGGGCCTTCGTGCGTCGCCGCGCCGCCGTCCCCTTCT
CCCTCTCCAGCCTCGGGGCTGTCCGCGGGGGGACGGCTGCCTTCGGGGGGGACGGGGCAGGGCGGGGTTC
GGCTTCTGGCGTGTGACCGGCGGCTCTAGCGCCTCTGCTAACCATGTTCATGCCTTCTTCTTTTTCCTAC
AGCTCCTGGGCAACGTGCTGGTTATTGTGCTGTCTCATCATTTTGGCAAAGCTAGTGAATTCTAATACGA
CTCACTATAGGCCGCCACCATGTACCCTTATGATGTTCCAGATTATGCCGGATACCCATACGATGTCCCT
GACTATGCAGGCTCCTACCCTTATGACGTCCCAGACTACGCCACCGGTCCCAAGAAGAAGAGGAAGGTTC
CCGGGATGGCCATCCGCAGCATCAAGCTGAAGCTGAAGACCCACACCGGCCCCGAGGCCCAGAACCTGCG
CAAGGGCATCTGGCGCACCCACCGCCTGCTGAACGAGGGCGTGGCCTACTACATGAAGATGCTGCTGCTG
TTCCGCCAGGAGAGCACCGGCGAGCGCCCCAAGGAGGAGCTGCAGGAGGAGCTGATCTGCCACATCCGCG
AGCAGCAGCAGCGCAACCAGGCCGACAAGAACACCCAGGCCCTGCCCCTGGACAAGGCCCTGGAGGCCCT
GCGCCAGCTGTACGAGCTGCTGGTGCCCAGCAGCGTGGGCCAGAGCGGCGACGCCCAGATCATCAGCCGC
AAGTTCCTGAGCCCCCTGGTGGACCCCAACAGCGAGGGCGGCAAGGGCACCAGCAAGGCCGGCGCCAAGC
CCACCTGGCAGAAGAAGAAGGAGGCCAACGACCCCACCTGGGAGCAGGACTACGAGAAGTGGAAGAAGCG
CCGCGAGGAGGACCCCACCGCCAGCGTGATCACCACCCTGGAGGAGTACGGCATCCGCCCCATCTTCCCC
CTGTACACCAACACCGTGACCGACATCGCCTGGCTGCCCCTGCAGAGCAACCAGTTCGTGCGCACCTGGG
ACCGCGACATGCTGCAGCAGGCCATCGAGCGCCTGCTGAGCTGGGAGAGCTGGAACAAGCGCGTGCAGGA
GGAGTACGCCAAGCTGAAGGAGAAGATGGCCCAGCTGAACGAGCAGCTGGAGGGCGGCCAGGAGTGGATC
AGCCTGCTGGAGCAGTACGAGGAGAACCGCGAGCGCGAGCTGCGCGAGAACATGACCGCCGCCAACGACA
AGTACCGCATCACCAAGCGCCAGATGAAGGGCTGGAACGAGCTGTACGAGCTGTGGAGCACCTTCCCCGC
CAGCGCCAGCCACGAGCAGTACAAGGAGGCCCTGAAGCGCGTGCAGCAGCGCCTGCGCGGCCGCTTCGGC
GACGCCCACTTCTTCCAGTACCTGATGGAGGAGAAGAACCGCCTGATCTGGAAGGGCAACCCCCAGCGCA
TCCACTACTTCGTGGCCCGCAACGAGCTGACCAAGCGCCTGGAGGAGGCCAAGCAGAGCGCCACCATGAC
CCTGCCCAACGCCCGCAAGCACCCCCTGTGGGTGCGCTTCGACGCCCGCGGCGGCAACCTGCAGGACTAC
TACCTGACCGCCGAGGCCGACAAGCCCCGCAGCCGCCGCTTCGTGACCTTCAGCCAGCTGATCTGGCCCA
GCGAGAGCGGCTGGATGGAGAAGAAGGACGTGGAGGTGGAGCTGGCCCTGAGCCGCCAGTTCTACCAGCA
GGTGAAGCTGCTGAAGAACGACAAGGGCAAGCAGAAGATCGAGTTCAAGGACAAGGGCAGCGGCAGCACC
TTCAACGGCCACCTGGGCGGCGCCAAGCTGCAGCTGGAGCGCGGCGACCTGGAGAAGGAGGAGAAGAACT
TCGAGGACGGCGAGATCGGCAGCGTGTACCTGAACGTGGTGATCGACTTCGAGCCCCTGCAGGAGGTGAA
GAACGGCCGCGTGCAGGCCCCCTACGGCCAGGTGCTGCAGCTGATCCGCCGCCCCAACGAGTTCCCCAAG
GTGACCACCTACAAGAGCGAGCAGCTGGTGGAGTGGATCAAGGCCAGCCCCCAGCACAGCGCCGGCGTGG
AGAGCCTGGCCAGCGGCTTCCGCGTGATGAGCATCGACCTGGGCCTGCGCGCCGCCGCCGCCACCAGCAT
CTTCAGCGTGGAGGAGAGCAGCGACAAGAACGCCGCCGACTTCAGCTACTGGATCGAGGGCACCCCCCTG
GTGGCCGTGCACCAGCGCAGCTACATGCTGCGCCTGCCCGGCGAGCAGGTGGAGAAGCAGGTGATGGAGA
AGCGCGACGAGCGCTTCCAGCTGCACCAGCGCGTGAAGTTCCAGATCCGCGTGCTGGCCCAGATCATGCG
CATGGCCAACAAGCAGTACGGCGACCGCTGGGACGAGCTGGACAGCCTGAAGCAGGCCGTGGAGCAGAAG
AAGAGCCCCCTGGACCAGACCGACCGCACCTTCTGGGAGGGCATCGTGTGCGACCTGACCAAGGTGCTGC
CCCGCAACGAGGCCGACTGGGAGCAGGCCGTGGTGCAGATCCACCGCAAGGCCGAGGAGTACGTGGGCAA
GGCCGTGCAGGCCTGGCGCAAGCGCTTCGCCGCCGACGAGCGCAAGGGCATCGCCGGCCTGAGCATGTGG
AACATCGAGGAGCTGGAGGGCCTGCGCAAGCTGCTGATCAGCTGGAGCCGCCGCACCCGCAACCCCCAGG
AGGTGAACCGCTTCGAGCGCGGCCACACCAGCCACCAGCGCCTGCTGACCCACATCCAGAACGTGAAGGA
GGACCGCCTGAAGCAGCTGAGCCACGCCATCGTGATGACCGCCCTGGGCTACGTGTACGACGAGCGCAAG
CAGGAGTGGTGCGCCGAGTACCCCGCCTGCCAGGTGATCCTGTTCGAGAACCTGAGCCAGTACCGCAGCA
ACCTGGACCGCAGCACCAAGGAGAACAGCACCCTGATGAAGTGGGCCCACCGCAGCATCCCCAAGTACGT
GCACATGCAGGCCGAGCCCTACGGCATCCAGATCGGCGACGTGCGCGCCGAGTACAGCAGCCGCTTCTAC
GCCAAGACCGGCACCCCCGGCATCCGCTGCAAGAAGGTGCGCGGCCAGGACCTGCAGGGCCGCCGCTTCG
AGAACCTGCAGAAGCGCCTGGTGAACGAGCAGTTCCTGACCGAGGAGCAGGTGAAGCAGCTGCGCCCCGG
CGACATCGTGCCCGACGACAGCGGCGAGCTGTTCATGACCCTGACCGACGGCAGCGGCAGCAAGGAGGTG
GTGTTCCTGCAGGCCGACATCAACGCCGCCCACAACCTGCAGAAGCGCTTCTGGCAGCGCTACAACGAGC
TGTTCAAGGTGAGCTGCCGCGTGATCGTGCGCGACGAGGAGGAGTACCTGGTGCCCAAGACCAAGAGCGT
GCAGGCCAAGCTGGGCAAGGGCCTGTTCGTGAAGAAGAGCGACACCGCCTGGAAGGACGTGTACGTGTGG
GACAGCCAGGCCAAGCTGAAGGGCAAGACCACCTTCACCGAGGAGAGCGAGAGCCCCGAGCAGCTGGAGG
ACTTCCAGGAGATCATCGAGGAGGCCGAGGAGGCCAAGGGCACCTACCGCACCCTGTTCCGCGACCCCAG
CGGCGTGTTCTTCCCCGAGAGCGTGTGGTACCCCCAGAAGGACTTCTGGGGCGAGGTGAAGCGCAAGCTG
TACGGCAAGCTGCGCGAGCGCTTCCTGACCAAGGCCCGCGCTAGCCCAAAGAAGAAGAGGAAAGTCTCTA
GAAGGTCCGGCGGCGGAGAGGGCAGAGGAAGTCTTCTAACATGCGGTGACGTGGAGGAGAATCCCGGCCC
AATGGTGAGCAAGGGCGAGGAGCTGTTCACCGGGGTGGTGCCCATCCTGGTCGAGCTGGACGGCGACGTA
AACGGCCACAAGTTCAGCGTGTCCGGCGAGGGCGAGGGCGATGCCACCTACGGCAAGCTGACCCTGAAGT
TCATCTGCACCACCGGCAAGCTGCCCGTGCCCTGGCCCACCCTCGTGACCACCCTGACCTACGGCGTGCA
GTGCTTCAGCCGCTACCCCGACCACATGAAGCAGCACGACTTCTTCAAGTCCGCCATGCCCGAAGGCTAC
GTCCAGGAGCGCACCATCTTCTTCAAGGACGACGGCAACTACAAGACCCGCGCCGAGGTGAAGTTCGAGG
GCGACACCCTGGTGAACCGCATCGAGCTGAAGGGCATCGACTTCAAGGAGGACGGCAACATCCTGGGGCA
CAAGCTGGAGTACAACTACAACAGCCACAACGTCTATATCATGGCCGACAAGCAGAAGAACGGCATCAAG
GTGAACTTCAAGATCCGCCACAACATCGAGGACGGCAGCGTGCAGCTCGCCGACCACTACCAGCAGAACA
CCCCCATCGGCGACGGCCCCGTGCTGCTGCCCGACAACCACTACCTGAGCACCCAGTCCGCCCTGAGCAA
AGACCCCAACGAGAAGCGCGATCACATGGTCCTGCTGGAGTTCGTGACCGCCGCCGGGATCACTCTCGGC
ATGGACGAGCTGTACAAGTAACTGCAGCGCGGGGATCTCATGCTGGAGTTCTTCGCCCACCCCAACTTGT
TTATTGCAGCTTATAATGGTTACAAATAAAGCAATAGCATCACAAATTTCACAAATAAAGCATTTTTTTC
ACTGCATTCTAGTTGTGGTTTGTCCAAACTCATCAATGTATCTTATTAATTAACGTCGACCTCTAGCTAG
AGCTTGGCGTAATCATGGTCATAGCTGTTTCCTGTGTGAAATTGTTATCCGCTCACAATTCCACACAACA
TACGAGCCGGAAGCATAAAGTGTAAAGCCTAGGGTGCCTAATGAGTGAGCTAACTCACATTAATTGCGTT
GCGCTCACTGCCCGCTTTCCAGTCGGGAAACCTGTCGTGCCAGCTGCATTAATGAATCGGCCAACGCGCG
GGGAGAGGCGGTTTGCGTATTGGGCGCTCTTCCGCTTCCTCGCTCACTGACTCGCTGCGCTCGGTCGTTC
GGCTGCGGCGAGCGGTATCAGCTCACTCAAAGGCGGTAATACGGTTATCCACAGAATCAGGGGATAACGC
AGGAAAGAACATGTGAGCAAAAGGCCAGCAAAAGGCCAGGAACCGTAAAAAGGCCGCGTTGCTGGCGTTT
TTCCATAGGCTCCGCCCCCCTGACGAGCATCACAAAAATCGACGCTCAAGTCAGAGGTGGCGAAACCCGA
CAGGACTATAAAGATACCAGGCGTTTCCCCCTGGAAGCTCCCTCGTGCGCTCTCCTGTTCCGACCCTGCC
GCTTACCGGATACCTGTCCGCCTTTCTCCCTTCGGGAAGCGTGGCGCTTTCTCATAGCTCACGCTGTAGG
TATCTCAGTTCGGTGTAGGTCGTTCGCTCCAAGCTGGGCTGTGTGCACGAACCCCCCGTTCAGCCCGACC
GCTGCGCCTTATCCGGTAACTATCGTCTTGAGTCCAACCCGGTAAGACACGACTTATCGCCACTGGCAGC
AGCCACTGGTAACAGGATTAGCAGAGCGAGGTATGTAGGCGGTGCTACAGAGTTCTTGAAGTGGTGGCCT
AACTACGGCTACACTAGAAGAACAGTATTTGGTATCTGCGCTCTGCTGAAGCCAGTTACCTTCGGAAAAA
GAGTTGGTAGCTCTTGATCCGGCAAACAAACCACCGCTGGTAGCGGTGGTTTTTTTGTTTGCAAGCAGCA
GATTACGCGCAGAAAAAAAGGATCTCAAGAAGATCCTTTGATCTTTTCTACGGGGTCTGACGCTCAGTGG
AACGAAAACTCACGTTAAGGGATTTTGGTCATGAGATTATCAAAAAGGATCTTCACCTAGATCCTTTTAA
ATTAAAAATGAAGTTTTAAATCAATCTAAAGTATATATGAGTAAACTTGGTCTGACAGTTACCAATGCTT
AATCAGTGAGGCACCTATCTCAGCGATCTGTCTATTTCGTTCATCCATAGTTGCCTGACTCCCCGTCGTG
TAGATAACTACGATACGGGAGGGCTTACCATCTGGCCCCAGTGCTGCAATGATACCGCGAGACCCACGCT
CACCGGCTCCAGATTTATCAGCAATAAACCAGCCAGCCGGAAGGGCCGAGCGCAGAAGTGGTCCTGCAAC
TTTATCCGCCTCCATCCAGTCTATTAATTGTTGCCGGGAAGCTAGAGTAAGTAGTTCGCCAGTTAATAGT
TTGCGCAACGTTGTTGCCATTGCTACAGGCATCGTGGTGTCACGCTCGTCGTTTGGTATGGCTTCATTCA
GCTCCGGTTCCCAACGATCAAGGCGAGTTACATGATCCCCCATGTTGTGCAAAAAAGCGGTTAGCTCCTT
CGGTCCTCCGATCGTTGTCAGAAGTAAGTTGGCCGCAGTGTTATCACTCATGGTTATGGCAGCACTGCAT
AATTCTCTTACTGTCATGCCATCCGTAAGATGCTTTTCTGTGACTGGTGAGTACTCAACCAAGTCATTCT
GAGAATAGTGTATGCGGCGACCGAGTTGCTCTTGCCCGGCGTCAATACGGGATAATACCGCGCCACATAG
CAGAACTTTAAAAGTGCTCATCATTGGAAAACGTTCTTCGGGGCGAAAACTCTCAAGGATCTTACCGCTG
TTGAGATCCAGTTCGATGTAACCCACTCGTGCACCCAACTGATCTTCAGCATCTTTTACTTTCACCAGCG
TTTCTGGGTGAGCAAAAACAGGAAGGCAAAATGCCGCAAAAAAGGGAATAAGGGCGACACGGAAATGTTG
AATACTCATACTCTTCCTTTTTCAATATTATTGAAGCATTTATCAGGGTTATTGTCTCATGAGCGGATAC
ATATTTGAATGTATTTAGAAAAATAAACAAATAGGGGTTCCGCGCACATTTCCCCGAAAAGTGCCACCTG
ACGTCGACGGATCGGGAGATCGATCTCCCGATCCCCTAGGGTCGACTCTCAGTACAATCTGCTCTGATGC
CGCATAGTTAAGCCAGTATCTGCTCCCTGCTTGTGTGTTGGAGGTCGCTGAGTAGTGCGCGAGCAAAATT
TAAGCTACAACAAGGCAAGGCTTGACCGACAATTGCATGAAGAATCTGCTTAGGGTTAGGCGTTTTGCGC
TGCTTCGCGATGTACGGGCCAGATAT
